Addgene plasmid #153651: pGBW-m4252825
Purpose: Mammalian expression plasmid for SARS-CoV-2 E (envelope)
Depositing lab: Ginkgo Bioworks & Benjie Chen. Depositing organization: Ginkgo Bioworks.
Backbone
  Vector backbone: pTwist_CMV_Puro_6 with AarI site removed
  Backbone size w/o insert (bp): 6080
  Vector type: Mammalian Expression
  Selectable markers: Puromycin
Growth in bacteria
  Bacterial resistance: Ampicillin, 100 μg/mL
  Growth temperature: 37°C
  Growth strain: DH5alpha
  Copy number: High Copy
Gene/Insert
  Gene/Insert name: SARS-CoV-2 E (envelope) (alt names: envelope protein; E protein)
  Species: Severe acute respiratory syndrome coronavirus 2
  Insert size (bp): 221
  Mutation: wt
  Entrez Gene: E (a.k.a. GU280_gp04)
  Promoter: CMV
  Tag / fusion protein: Cleavable TEV;HA (C terminal on backbone)
  Cloning method: Unknown
Resource information
  A portion of this plasmid was derived from a plasmid made by: GinkgoBioworks
Depositor comments: NCBI reference sequence: 43740570
How to cite: pGBW-m4252825 was a gift from Ginkgo Bioworks & Benjie Chen (Addgene plasmid # 153651 ; http://n2t.net/addgene:153651 ; RRID:Addgene_153651)
