[The description below was written by a language model from this plasmid's Addgene catalogue record and pLannotate feature annotations shown in this document.]
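Description:
pGBW-m4252825 is a mammalian expression plasmid carrying the wild-type envelope (E) gene of SARS-CoV-2, built on a pTwist_CMV_Puro_6 backbone from which an AarI site has been removed. It is propagated in E. coli as a high-copy plasmid through a ColE1/pUC-type origin and is selected with ampicillin via a full-length β-lactamase gene. A short additional bla fragment is also annotated and appears to be a backbone remnant. The sequenced record is about 6.4 kb.

The small E open reading frame sits just downstream of the human cytomegalovirus immediate-early enhancer and promoter elements; because the map is circular, these are annotated at the end of the numbering. An SV40 polyadenylation signal lies downstream of the insert, annotated on the opposite strand. According to the catalogue entry, the backbone supplies a C-terminal TEV-cleavable HA tag. The tag is not annotated separately in the feature table, so its exact position is not shown there. It would allow immunodetection or affinity capture of the fusion protein, with protease removal of the epitope.

A separate cassette uses the human ubiquitin C promoter to drive puromycin N-acetyltransferase, followed by a synthetic poly(A) signal, for selecting transfected or stably expressing mammalian cells. β-globin insulator elements, T7 and rrnG terminators, and an extra synthetic poly(A) signal flank the cassettes, presumably to limit transcriptional read-through and interference between units.

E is a small viroporin involved in coronavirus assembly and morphogenesis. The plasmid suits transient or puromycin-selected expression of tagged E in mammalian cells, for example for localization, interaction or functional studies, although the record states no purpose beyond expression.
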