Features (pLannotate 1.2.2; 19 found; start..end, strand, type, name):
      5..229     +  CDS            E: VEMP_SARS2 - Experimental evidence at protein level: Swiss-Prot protein existence level 1. Plays a central role in virus morphogenesis and assembly. Acts as a viroporin and self-assembles in host membranes forming pentameric protein-lipid pores that allow ion transport. Also plays a role in the induction of apoptosis (By similarity). Regulates the localization of S protein at cis-Golgi, the place of virus budding (PubMed:33229438). May act by slowing down the cell secretory pathway (PubMed:33229438). May interfere with tight-junction stability by interacting with host MPP5. This would result i
    330..451     -  polyA_signal   SV40 poly(A) signal: SV40 polyadenylation signal
    474..543     -  CDS            large T antigen (fragment): large T antigen from SV40 (simian virus 40)
    566..612     +  terminator     T7 terminator: transcription terminator for bacteriophage T7 RNA polymerase
    642..778     +  terminator     rrnG terminator: transcription terminator from the E. coli ribosomal RNA rrnG operon (Albrechtsen et al., 1991)
    823..894     +  misc_feature   3' β-globin insulator: insulator downstream of the human β-globin locus (Farrell et al., 2002)
   1120..1708    -  rep_origin     ori: high-copy-number ColE1/pMB1/pBR322/pUC origin of replication
   1880..1944    -  CDS            bla(M) (fragment): β-lactamase lacking the signal sequence; bla(M); allows cytosolic expression of β-lactamase
   2208..3417    +  promoter       UbC promoter: human ubiquitin C promoter
   3421..4018    +  CDS            PuroR (fragment): puromycin N-acetyltransferase; pac from Streptomyces; confers resistance to puromycin
   4047..4095    +  polyA_signal   poly(A) signal: synthetic polyadenylation signal
   4361..5221    +  CDS            AmpR: β-lactamase; bla; confers resistance to ampicillin, carbenicillin, and related antibiotics
   5234..5370    +  terminator     rrnG terminator: transcription terminator from the E. coli ribosomal RNA rrnG operon (Albrechtsen et al., 1991)
   5522..5593    +  misc_feature   5' β-globin insulator: insulator upstream of the human β-globin locus (Farrell et al., 2002)
   5598..5644    -  terminator     T7 terminator: transcription terminator for bacteriophage T7 RNA polymerase
   5662..5710    -  polyA_signal   poly(A) signal: synthetic polyadenylation signal
   5791..6094    +  enhancer       CMV enhancer: human cytomegalovirus immediate early enhancer
   6167..6184    -  promoter       CMV promoter (fragment): human cytomegalovirus (CMV) immediate early promoter
   6247..6298    +  promoter       CMVd2 promoter: truncated human cytomegalovirus (CMV) immediate early promoter that yields moderately reduced expression relative to the full-length promoter
>Addgene plasmid #153651 | pGBW-m4252825 | depositor full sequence | sequence record 297340 | Full Sequence
CACCATGTACTCATTCGTTTCGGAAGAGACAGGTACGTTAATAGTTAATAGCGTACTTCTTTTTCTTGCT
TTCGTGGTATTCTTGCTAGTTACACTAGCCATCCTTACTGCGCTTCGATTGTGTGCGTACTGCTGCAATA
TTGTTAACGTGAGTCTTGTAAAACCTTCTTTTTACGTTTACTCTCGTGTTAAAAATCTGAATTCTTCTAG
AGTTCCTGATCTTCTGGTCGAAAACCTTTACTTTCAGTCGTACCCCTATGACGTACCAGATTATGCGTAA
GCTAGCTTGACTGACTGAGATACAGCGTACCTTCAGCTCACAGACATGATAAGATACATTGATGAGTTTG
GACAAACCACAACTAGAATGCAGTGAAAAAAATGCTTTATTTGTGAAATTTGTGATGCTATTGCTTTATT
TGTAACCATTATAAGCTGCAATAAACAAGTTAACAACAACAATTGCATTCATTTTATGTTTCAGGTTCAG
GGGGAGGTGTGGGAGGTTTTTTAAAGCAAGTAAAACCTCTACAAATGTGGTATTGGCCCATCTCTATCGG
TATCGTAGCATAACCCCTTGGGGCCTCTAAACGGGTCTTGAGGGGTTTTTTGTGCCCCTCGGGCCGGATT
GCTATCTACCGGCATTGGCGCAGAAAAAAATGCCTGATGCGACGCTGCGCGTCTTATACTCCCACATATG
CCAGATTCAGCAACGGATACGGCTTCCCCAACTTGCCCACTTCCATACGTGTCCTCCTTACCAGAAATTT
ATCCTTAAGGTCGTCAGCTATCCTGCAGGCGATCTCTCGATTTCGATCAAGACATTCCTTTAATGGTCTT
TTCTGGACACCACTAGGGGTCAGAAGTAGTTCATCAAACTTTCTTCCCTCCCTAATCTCATTGGTTACCT
TGGGCTATCGAAACTTAATTAACCAGTCAAGTCAGCTACTTGGCGAGATCGACTTGTCTGGGTTTCGACT
ACGCTCAGAATTGCGTCAGTCAAGTTCGATCTGGTCCTTGCTATTGCACCCGTTCTCCGATTACGAGTTT
CATTTAAATCATGTGAGCAAAAGGCCAGCAAAAGGCCAGGAACCGTAAAAAGGCCGCGTTGCTGGCGTTT
TTCCATAGGCTCCGCCCCCCTGACGAGCATCACAAAAATCGACGCTCAAGTCAGAGGTGGCGAAACCCGA
CAGGACTATAAAGATACCAGGCGTTTCCCCCTGGAAGCTCCCTCGTGCGCTCTCCTGTTCCGACCCTGCC
GCTTACCGGATACCTGTCCGCCTTTCTCCCTTCGGGAAGCGTGGCGCTTTCTCATAGCTCACGCTGTAGG
TATCTCAGTTCGGTGTAGGTCGTTCGCTCCAAGCTGGGCTGTGTGCACGAACCCCCCGTTCAGCCCGACC
GCTGCGCCTTATCCGGTAACTATCGTCTTGAGTCCAACCCGGTAAGACACGACTTATCGCCACTGGCAGC
AGCCACTGGTAACAGGATTAGCAGAGCGAGGTATGTAGGCGGTGCTACAGAGTTCTTGAAGTGGTGGCCT
AACTACGGCTACACTAGAAGAACAGTATTTGGTATCTGCGCTCTGCTGAAGCCAGTTACCTTCGGAAAAA
GAGTTGGTAGCTCTTGATCCGGCAAACAAACCACCGCTGGTAGCGGTGGTTTTTTTGTTTGCAAGCAGCA
GATTACGCGCAGAAAAAAAGGATCTCAAGAAGATCCTTTGATCTTTTCTACGGGGTCTGACGCTCAGTGG
AACGAAAACTCACGTTAAGGGATTTTGGTCATGAGATTATCAAAAAGGATCTTCACCTAGATCCTTTTAA
ATTAAAAATGAAGTTTTAAATCAATCTAAAGTATATATGAGTAAACTTGGTCTGACAGTTACCAATGCTT
AATCAGTGAGGCACCTATCTCAGCGATCTGTCTATTTCGTTCATCCATAGTTGCATTTAAATTTCCGAAC
TCTCCAAGGCCCTCGTCGGAAAATCTTCAAACCTTTCGTCCGATCCATCTTGCAGGCTACCTCTCGAACG
AACTATCGCAAGTCTCTTGGCCGGCCTTGCGCCTTGGCTATTGCTTGGCAGCGCCTATCGCCAGGTATTA
CTCCAATCCCGAATATCCGAGATCGGGATCACCCGAGAGAAGTTCAACCTACATCCTCAATCCCGATCTA
TCCGAGATCCGAGGAATATCGAAATCGGGGCGCGCCTGGCCTCCGCGCCGGGTTTTGGCGCCTCCCGCGG
GCGCCCCCCTCGTCACGGCGAGCGCTGCCACGTCAGACGAAGGGCGCAGGAGCGTCCTGATCCTTCCGCC
CGGACGCTCAGGACAGCGGCCCGCTGCTCATAAGACTCGGCCTTAGAACCCCAGTATCAGCAGAAGGACA
TTTTAGGACGGGACTTGGGTGACTCTAGGGCACTGGTTTTCTTTCCAGAGAGCGGAACAGGCGAGGAAAA
GTAGTCCCTTCTCGGCGATTCTGCGGAGGGATCTCCGTGGGGCGGTGAACGCCGATGATTATATAAGGAC
GCGCCGGGTGTGGCACAGCTAGTTCCGTCGCAGCCGGGATTTGGGTCGCGGTTCTTGTTTGTGGATCGCT
GTGATCGTCACTTGGTGAGTAGCGGGCTGCTGGGCTGGCCGGGGCTTTCGTGGCCGCCGGGCCGCTCGGT
GGGACGGAAGCGTGTGGAGAGACCGCCAAGGGCTGTAGTCTGGGTCCGCGAGCAAGGTTGCCCTGAACTG
GGGGTTGGGGGGAGCGCAGCAAAATGGCGGCTGTTCCCGAGTCTTGAATGGAAGACGCTTGTGAGGCGGG
CTGTGAGGTCGTTGAAACAAGGTGGGGGGCATGGTGGGCGGCAAGAACCCAAGGTCTTGAGCCCTTCGCT
AATGCGGGAAAGCTCTTATTCGGGTGAGATGGGCTGGGCACCATCTGGGGACCCTGACGTGAAGTTTGTC
ACTGACTGGAGAACTCGGTTTGTCGTCTGTTGCGGGGGCGGCAGTTATGGCGGTGCCGTTGGGCAGTGCA
CCCGTACCTTTGGGAGCGCGCGCCCTCGTCGTGTCGTGACGTCACCCGTTCTGTTGGCTTATAATGCAGG
GTGGGGCCACCAGCCGGTAGGTGTGCGGTAGGCTTTTCTCCGTCGCAGGACGCAGGGTTCGGGCCTAGGG
TAGGCTCTCCTGAATCGACAGGCGCCGGACCTCTGGTGAGGGGAGGGATAAGTGAGGCGTCAGTTTCTTT
GGTCGGTTTTATGTACCTATCTTCTTAAGTAGCTGAAGCTCCGGTTTTGAACTATGCGCTCGGGGTTGGC
GAGTGTGTTTTGTGAAGTTTTTTAGGCACCTTTTGAAATGTAATCATTTGGGTCAATATGTAATTTTCAG
TGTTAGACTTGTAAATTGTCCGCTAAATTCTGGCCGTTTTTGGCTTTTTTGTTAGACAACATGACCGAGT
ACAAGCCCACGGTGCGCCTCGCCACCCGCGACGACGTCCCCAGGGCCGTACGCACCCTCGCCGCCGCGTT
CGCCGACTACCCCGCCACGCGCCACACCGTCGATCCGGACCGCCACATCGAGCGGGTCACCGAGCTGCAA
GAACTCTTCCTCACGCGCGTCGGGCTCGACATCGGCAAGGTGTGGGTCGCGGACGACGGCGCCGCGGTGG
CGGTCTGGACCACGCCGGAGAGCGTCGAAGCGGGGGCGGTGTTCGCCGAGATCGGCCCGCGCATGGCCGA
GTTGAGCGGTTCCCGGCTGGCCGCGCAGCAACAGATGGAGGGCCTCCTGGCGCCGCACCGGCCCAAGGAG
CCCGCGTGGTTCCTGGCCACCGTCGGCGTCTCGCCCGACCACCAGGGCAAGGGTCTGGGCAGCGCCGTCG
TGCTCCCCGGAGTGGAGGCCGCCGAGCGCGCCGGGGTGCCCGCCTTCCTGGAGACCTCCGCGCCCCGCAA
CCTCCCCTTCTACGAGCGGCTCGGCTTCACCGTCACCGCCGACGTCGAGGTGCCCGAAGGACCGCGCACC
TGGTGCATGACCCGCAAGCCCGGTGCCTAGGCTAGTATGTAAGCCTAGTCTTAGATAATAAAATCGCTAT
CCATCGAAGATGGATGTGTGTTGGTTTTTTGTGTGTGTAACGCTAGGCGCGCCTGGTGTACCGAGAACGA
TCCTCTCAGTGCGAGTCTCGACGATCCATATCGTTGCTTGGCAGTCAGCCAGTCGGAATCCAGCTTGGGA
CCCAGGAAGTCCAATCGTCAGATATTGTACTCAAGCCTGGTCACGGCAGCGTACCGATCTGTTTAAACCT
AGATATTGATAGTCTGATCGGTCAACGTATAATCGAGTCCTAGCTTTTGCAAACATCTATCAAGAGACAG
GATCAGCAGGAGGCTTTCGCATGAGTATTCAACATTTCCGTGTCGCCCTTATTCCCTTTTTTGCGGCATT
TTGCCTTCCTGTTTTTGCTCACCCAGAAACGCTGGTGAAAGTAAAAGATGCTGAAGATCAGTTGGGTGCG
CGAGTGGGTTACATCGAACTGGATCTCAACAGCGGTAAGATCCTTGAGAGTTTTCGCCCCGAAGAACGCT
TTCCAATGATGAGCACTTTTAAAGTTCTGCTATGTGGCGCGGTATTATCCCGTATTGACGCCGGGCAAGA
GCAACTCGGTCGCCGCATACACTATTCTCAGAATGACTTGGTTGAGTATTCACCAGTCACAGAAAAGCAT
CTTACGGATGGCATGACAGTAAGAGAATTATGCAGTGCTGCCATAACCATGAGTGATAACACTGCGGCCA
ACTTACTTCTGACAACGATTGGAGGACCGAAGGAGCTAACCGCTTTTTTGCACAACATGGGGGATCATGT
AACTCGCCTTGATCGTTGGGAACCGGAGCTGAATGAAGCCATACCAAACGACGAGCGTGACACCACGATG
CCTGTAGCAATGGCAACAACCTTGCGTAAACTATTAACTGGCGAACTACTTACTCTAGCTTCCCGGCAAC
AGTTGATAGACTGGATGGAGGCGGATAAAGTTGCAGGACCACTTCTGCGCTCGGCCCTTCCGGCTGGCTG
GTTTATTGCTGATAAATCTGGAGCCGGTGAGCGTGGGTCTCGCGGTATCATTGCAGCACTGGGGCCAGAT
GGTAAGCCCTCCCGTATCGTAGTTATCTACACGACGGGGAGTCAGGCAACTATGGATGAACGAAATAGAC
AGATCGCTGAGATAGGTGCCTCACTGATTAAGCATTGGTAACCGATTCTAGGTGCATTGGCGCAGAAAAA
AATGCCTGATGCGACGCTGCGCGTCTTATACTCCCACATATGCCAGATTCAGCAACGGATACGGCTTCCC
CAACTTGCCCACTTCCATACGTGTCCTCCTTACCAGAAATTTATCCTTAAGATCCCGAATCGTTTAAACT
CGACTCTGGCTCTATCGAATCTCCGTCGTTTCGAGCTTACGCGAACAGCCGTGGCGCTCATTTGCTCGTC
GGGCATCGAATCTCGTCAGCTATCGTCAGCTTACCTTTTTGGCAGCGATCGCGGCTCCCGACATCTTGGA
CCATTAGCTCCACAGGTATCTTCTTCCCTCTAGTGGTCATAACAGCAGCTTCAGCTACCTCTCAATTCAA
AAAACCCCTCAAGACCCGTTTAGAGGCCCCAAGGGGTTATGCTATCAATCGTTGCGTTACACACACAAAA
AACCAACACACATCCATCTTCGATGGATAGCGATTTTATTATCTAACTGCTGATCGAGTGTAGCCAGATC
TAGTAATCAATTACGGGGTCATTAGTTCATAGCCCATATATGGAGTTCCGCGTTACATAACTTACGGTAA
ATGGCCCGCCTGGCTGACCGCCCAACGACCCCCGCCCATTGACGTCAATAATGACGTATGTTCCCATAGT
AACGCCAATAGGGACTTTCCATTGACGTCAATGGGTGGAGTATTTACGGTAAACTGCCCACTTGGCAGTA
CATCAAGTGTATCATATGCCAAGTACGCCCCCTATTGACGTCAATGACGGTAAATGGCCCGCCTGGCATT
ATGCCCAGTACATGACCTTATGGGACTTTCCTACTTGGCAGTACATCTACGTATTAGTCATCGCTATTAC
CATGCTGATGCGGTTTTGGCAGTACATCAATGGGCGTGGATAGCGGTTTGACTCACGGGGATTTCCAAGT
CTCCACCCCATTGACGTCAATGGGAGTTTGTTTTGGCACCAAAATCAACGGGACTTTCCAAAATGTCGTA
ACAACTCCGCCCCATTGACGCAAATGGGCGGTAGGCGTGTACGGTGGGAGGTCTATATAAGCAGAGCTGG
TTTAGTGAACCGTCAGATCAGATCTTTGTCGATCCTACCATCCACTCGACACACCCGCCAGCGGCCGC
