Features (pLannotate 1.2.2; 19 found; start..end, strand, type, name):
      5..229     +  CDS            E: VEMP_SARS2 - Experimental evidence at protein level: Swiss-Prot protein existence level 1. Plays a central role in virus morphogenesis and assembly. Acts as a viroporin and self-assembles in host membranes forming pentameric protein-lipid pores that allow ion transport. Also plays a role in the induction of apoptosis (By similarity). Regulates the localization of S protein at cis-Golgi, the place of virus budding (PubMed:33229438). May act by slowing down the cell secretory pathway (PubMed:33229438). May interfere with tight-junction stability by interacting with host MPP5. This would result i
    330..451     -  polyA_signal   SV40 poly(A) signal: SV40 polyadenylation signal
    474..543     -  CDS            large T antigen (fragment): large T antigen from SV40 (simian virus 40)
    566..612     +  terminator     T7 terminator: transcription terminator for bacteriophage T7 RNA polymerase
    642..778     +  terminator     rrnG terminator: transcription terminator from the E. coli ribosomal RNA rrnG operon (Albrechtsen et al., 1991)
    823..894     +  misc_feature   3' β-globin insulator: insulator downstream of the human β-globin locus (Farrell et al., 2002)
   1120..1708    -  rep_origin     ori: high-copy-number ColE1/pMB1/pBR322/pUC origin of replication
   1880..1944    -  CDS            bla(M) (fragment): β-lactamase lacking the signal sequence; bla(M); allows cytosolic expression of β-lactamase
   2208..3417    +  promoter       UbC promoter: human ubiquitin C promoter
   3421..4018    +  CDS            PuroR (fragment): puromycin N-acetyltransferase; pac from Streptomyces; confers resistance to puromycin
   4047..4095    +  polyA_signal   poly(A) signal: synthetic polyadenylation signal
   4361..5221    +  CDS            AmpR: β-lactamase; bla; confers resistance to ampicillin, carbenicillin, and related antibiotics
   5234..5370    +  terminator     rrnG terminator: transcription terminator from the E. coli ribosomal RNA rrnG operon (Albrechtsen et al., 1991)
   5522..5593    +  misc_feature   5' β-globin insulator: insulator upstream of the human β-globin locus (Farrell et al., 2002)
   5598..5644    -  terminator     T7 terminator: transcription terminator for bacteriophage T7 RNA polymerase
   5662..5710    -  polyA_signal   poly(A) signal: synthetic polyadenylation signal
   5791..6094    +  enhancer       CMV enhancer: human cytomegalovirus immediate early enhancer
   6167..6184    -  promoter       CMV promoter (fragment): human cytomegalovirus (CMV) immediate early promoter
   6247..6298    +  promoter       CMVd2 promoter: truncated human cytomegalovirus (CMV) immediate early promoter that yields moderately reduced expression relative to the full-length promoter
>Addgene plasmid #153651 | pGBW-m4252825 | addgene full sequence | sequence record 307244 | Ginkgo NGS Result
CACCATGTACTCATTCGTTTCGGAAGAGACAGGTACGTTAATAGTTAATAGCGTACTTCTTTTTCTTGCT
TTCGTGGTATTCTTGCTAGTTACACTAGCCATCCTTACTGCGCTTCGATTGTGTGCGTACTGCTGCAATA
TTGTTAACGTGAGTCTTGTAAAACCTTCTTTTTACGTTTACTCTCGTGTTAAAAATCTGAATTCTTCTAG
AGTTCCTGATCTTCTGGTCGAAAACCTTTACTTTCAGTCGTACCCCTATGACGTACCAGATTATGCGTAA
GCTAGCTTGACTGACTGAGATACAGCGTACCTTCAGCTCACAGACATGATAAGATACATTGATGAGTTTG
GACAAACCACAACTAGAATGCAGTGAAAAAAATGCTTTATTTGTGAAATTTGTGATGCTATTGCTTTATT
TGTAACCATTATAAGCTGCAATAAACAAGTTAACAACAACAATTGCATTCATTTTATGTTTCAGGTTCAG
GGGGAGGTGTGGGAGGTTTTTTAAAGCAAGTAAAACCTCTACAAATGTGGTATTGGCCCATCTCTATCGG
TATCGTAGCATAACCCCTTGGGGCCTCTAAACGGGTCTTGAGGGGTTTTTTGTGCCCCTCGGGCCGGATT
GCTATCTACCGGCATTGGCGCAGAAAAAAATGCCTGATGCGACGCTGCGCGTCTTATACTCCCACATATG
CCAGATTCAGCAACGGATACGGCTTCCCCAACTTGCCCACTTCCATACGTGTCCTCCTTACCAGAAATTT
ATCCTTAAGGTCGTCAGCTATCCTGCAGGCGATCTCTCGATTTCGATCAAGACATTCCTTTAATGGTCTT
TTCTGGACACCACTAGGGGTCAGAAGTAGTTCATCAAACTTTCTTCCCTCCCTAATCTCATTGGTTACCT
TGGGCTATCGAAACTTAATTAACCAGTCAAGTCAGCTACTTGGCGAGATCGACTTGTCTGGGTTTCGACT
ACGCTCAGAATTGCGTCAGTCAAGTTCGATCTGGTCCTTGCTATTGCACCCGTTCTCCGATTACGAGTTT
CATTTAAATCATGTGAGCAAAAGGCCAGCAAAAGGCCAGGAACCGTAAAAAGGCCGCGTTGCTGGCGTTT
TTCCATAGGCTCCGCCCCCCTGACGAGCATCACAAAAATCGACGCTCAAGTCAGAGGTGGCGAAACCCGA
CAGGACTATAAAGATACCAGGCGTTTCCCCCTGGAAGCTCCCTCGTGCGCTCTCCTGTTCCGACCCTGCC
GCTTACCGGATACCTGTCCGCCTTTCTCCCTTCGGGAAGCGTGGCGCTTTCTCATAGCTCACGCTGTAGG
TATCTCAGTTCGGTGTAGGTCGTTCGCTCCAAGCTGGGCTGTGTGCACGAACCCCCCGTTCAGCCCGACC
GCTGCGCCTTATCCGGTAACTATCGTCTTGAGTCCAACCCGGTAAGACACGACTTATCGCCACTGGCAGC
AGCCACTGGTAACAGGATTAGCAGAGCGAGGTATGTAGGCGGTGCTACAGAGTTCTTGAAGTGGTGGCCT
AACTACGGCTACACTAGAAGAACAGTATTTGGTATCTGCGCTCTGCTGAAGCCAGTTACCTTCGGAAAAA
GAGTTGGTAGCTCTTGATCCGGCAAACAAACCACCGCTGGTAGCGGTGGTTTTTTTGTTTGCAAGCAGCA
GATTACGCGCAGAAAAAAAGGATCTCAAGAAGATCCTTTGATCTTTTCTACGGGGTCTGACGCTCAGTGG
AACGAAAACTCACGTTAAGGGATTTTGGTCATGAGATTATCAAAAAGGATCTTCACCTAGATCCTTTTAA
ATTAAAAATGAAGTTTTAAATCAATCTAAAGTATATATGAGTAAACTTGGTCTGACAGTTACCAATGCTT
AATCAGTGAGGCACCTATCTCAGCGATCTGTCTATTTCGTTCATCCATAGTTGCATTTAAATTTCCGAAC
TCTCCAAGGCCCTCGTCGGAAAATCTTCAAACCTTTCGTCCGATCCATCTTGCAGGCTACCTCTCGAACG
AACTATCGCAAGTCTCTTGGCCGGCCTTGCGCCTTGGCTATTGCTTGGCAGCGCCTATCGCCAGGTATTA
CTCCAATCCCGAATATCCGAGATCGGGATCACCCGAGAGAAGTTCAACCTACATCCTCAATCCCGATCTA
TCCGAGATCCGAGGAATATCGAAATCGGGGCGCGCCTGGCCTCCGCGCCGGGTTTTGGCGCCTCCCGCGG
GCGCCCCCCTCGTCACGGCGAGCGCTGCCACGTCAGACGAAGGGCGCAGGAGCGTCCTGATCCTTCCGCC
CGGACGCTCAGGACAGCGGCCCGCTGCTCATAAGACTCGGCCTTAGAACCCCAGTATCAGCAGAAGGACA
TTTTAGGACGGGACTTGGGTGACTCTAGGGCACTGGTTTTCTTTCCAGAGAGCGGAACAGGCGAGGAAAA
GTAGTCCCTTCTCGGCGATTCTGCGGAGGGATCTCCGTGGGGCGGTGAACGCCGATGATTATATAAGGAC
GCGCCGGGTGTGGCACAGCTAGTTCCGTCGCAGCCGGGATTTGGGTCGCGGTTCTTGTTTGTGGATCGCT
GTGATCGTCACTTGGTGAGTAGCGGGCTGCTGGGCTGGCCGGGGCTTTCGTGGCCGCCGGGCCGCTCGGT
GGGACGGAAGCGTGTGGAGAGACCGCCAAGGGCTGTAGTCTGGGTCCGCGAGCAAGGTTGCCCTGAACTG
GGGGTTGGGGGGAGCGCAGCAAAATGGCGGCTGTTCCCGAGTCTTGAATGGAAGACGCTTGTGAGGCGGG
CTGTGAGGTCGTTGAAACAAGGTGGGGGGCATGGTGGGCGGCAAGAACCCAAGGTCTTGAGCCCTTCGCT
AATGCGGGAAAGCTCTTATTCGGGTGAGATGGGCTGGGCACCATCTGGGGACCCTGACGTGAAGTTTGTC
ACTGACTGGAGAACTCGGTTTGTCGTCTGTTGCGGGGGCGGCAGTTATGGCGGTGCCGTTGGGCAGTGCA
CCCGTACCTTTGGGAGCGCGCGCCCTCGTCGTGTCGTGACGTCACCCGTTCTGTTGGCTTATAATGCAGG
GTGGGGCCACCAGCCGGTAGGTGTGCGGTAGGCTTTTCTCCGTCGCAGGACGCAGGGTTCGGGCCTAGGG
TAGGCTCTCCTGAATCGACAGGCGCCGGACCTCTGGTGAGGGGAGGGATAAGTGAGGCGTCAGTTTCTTT
GGTCGGTTTTATGTACCTATCTTCTTAAGTAGCTGAAGCTCCGGTTTTGAACTATGCGCTCGGGGTTGGC
GAGTGTGTTTTGTGAAGTTTTTTAGGCACCTTTTGAAATGTAATCATTTGGGTCAATATGTAATTTTCAG
TGTTAGACTTGTAAATTGTCCGCTAAATTCTGGCCGTTTTTGGCTTTTTTGTTAGACAACATGACCGAGT
ACAAGCCCACGGTGCGCCTCGCCACCCGCGACGACGTCCCCAGGGCCGTACGCACCCTCGCCGCCGCGTT
CGCCGACTACCCCGCCACGCGCCACACCGTCGATCCGGACCGCCACATCGAGCGGGTCACCGAGCTGCAA
GAACTCTTCCTCACGCGCGTCGGGCTCGACATCGGCAAGGTGTGGGTCGCGGACGACGGCGCCGCGGTGG
CGGTCTGGACCACGCCGGAGAGCGTCGAAGCGGGGGCGGTGTTCGCCGAGATCGGCCCGCGCATGGCCGA
GTTGAGCGGTTCCCGGCTGGCCGCGCAGCAACAGATGGAGGGCCTCCTGGCGCCGCACCGGCCCAAGGAG
CCCGCGTGGTTCCTGGCCACCGTCGGCGTCTCGCCCGACCACCAGGGCAAGGGTCTGGGCAGCGCCGTCG
TGCTCCCCGGAGTGGAGGCCGCCGAGCGCGCCGGGGTGCCCGCCTTCCTGGAGACCTCCGCGCCCCGCAA
CCTCCCCTTCTACGAGCGGCTCGGCTTCACCGTCACCGCCGACGTCGAGGTGCCCGAAGGACCGCGCACC
TGGTGCATGACCCGCAAGCCCGGTGCCTAGGCTAGTATGTAAGCCTAGTCTTAGATAATAAAATCGCTAT
CCATCGAAGATGGATGTGTGTTGGTTTTTTGTGTGTGTAACGCTAGGCGCGCCTGGTGTACCGAGAACGA
TCCTCTCAGTGCGAGTCTCGACGATCCATATCGTTGCTTGGCAGTCAGCCAGTCGGAATCCAGCTTGGGA
CCCAGGAAGTCCAATCGTCAGATATTGTACTCAAGCCTGGTCACGGCAGCGTACCGATCTGTTTAAACCT
AGATATTGATAGTCTGATCGGTCAACGTATAATCGAGTCCTAGCTTTTGCAAACATCTATCAAGAGACAG
GATCAGCAGGAGGCTTTCGCATGAGTATTCAACATTTCCGTGTCGCCCTTATTCCCTTTTTTGCGGCATT
TTGCCTTCCTGTTTTTGCTCACCCAGAAACGCTGGTGAAAGTAAAAGATGCTGAAGATCAGTTGGGTGCG
CGAGTGGGTTACATCGAACTGGATCTCAACAGCGGTAAGATCCTTGAGAGTTTTCGCCCCGAAGAACGCT
TTCCAATGATGAGCACTTTTAAAGTTCTGCTATGTGGCGCGGTATTATCCCGTATTGACGCCGGGCAAGA
GCAACTCGGTCGCCGCATACACTATTCTCAGAATGACTTGGTTGAGTATTCACCAGTCACAGAAAAGCAT
CTTACGGATGGCATGACAGTAAGAGAATTATGCAGTGCTGCCATAACCATGAGTGATAACACTGCGGCCA
ACTTACTTCTGACAACGATTGGAGGACCGAAGGAGCTAACCGCTTTTTTGCACAACATGGGGGATCATGT
AACTCGCCTTGATCGTTGGGAACCGGAGCTGAATGAAGCCATACCAAACGACGAGCGTGACACCACGATG
CCTGTAGCAATGGCAACAACCTTGCGTAAACTATTAACTGGCGAACTACTTACTCTAGCTTCCCGGCAAC
AGTTGATAGACTGGATGGAGGCGGATAAAGTTGCAGGACCACTTCTGCGCTCGGCCCTTCCGGCTGGCTG
GTTTATTGCTGATAAATCTGGAGCCGGTGAGCGTGGGTCTCGCGGTATCATTGCAGCACTGGGGCCAGAT
GGTAAGCCCTCCCGTATCGTAGTTATCTACACGACGGGGAGTCAGGCAACTATGGATGAACGAAATAGAC
AGATCGCTGAGATAGGTGCCTCACTGATTAAGCATTGGTAACCGATTCTAGGTGCATTGGCGCAGAAAAA
AATGCCTGATGCGACGCTGCGCGTCTTATACTCCCACATATGCCAGATTCAGCAACGGATACGGCTTCCC
CAACTTGCCCACTTCCATACGTGTCCTCCTTACCAGAAATTTATCCTTAAGGTCCCGAATCGTTTAAACT
CGACTCTGGCTCTATCGAATCTCCGTCGTTTCGAGCTTACGCGAACAGCCGTGGCGCTCATTTGCTCGTC
GGGCATCGAATCTCGTCAGCTATCGTCAGCTTACCTTTTTGGCAGCGATCGCGGCTCCCGACATCTTGGA
CCATTAGCTCCACAGGTATCTTCTTCCCTCTAGTGGTCATAACAGCAGCTTCAGCTACCTCTCAATTCAA
AAAACCCCTCAAGACCCGTTTAGAGGCCCCAAGGGGTTATGCTATCAATCGTTGCGTTACACACACAAAA
AACCAACACACATCCATCTTCGATGGATAGCGATTTTATTATCTAACTGCTGATCGAGTGTAGCCAGATC
TAGTAATCAATTACGGGGTCATTAGTTCATAGCCCATATATGGAGTTCCGCGTTACATAACTTACGGTAA
ATGGCCCGCCTGGCTGACCGCCCAACGACCCCCGCCCATTGACGTCAATAATGACGTATGTTCCCATAGT
AACGCCAATAGGGACTTTCCATTGACGTCAATGGGTGGAGTATTTACGGTAAACTGCCCACTTGGCAGTA
CATCAAGTGTATCATATGCCAAGTACGCCCCCTATTGACGTCAATGACGGTAAATGGCCCGCCTGGCATT
ATGCCCAGTACATGACCTTATGGGACTTTCCTACTTGGCAGTACATCTACGTATTAGTCATCGCTATTAC
CATGCTGATGCGGTTTTGGCAGTACATCAATGGGCGTGGATAGCGGTTTGACTCACGGGGATTTCCAAGT
CTCCACCCCATTGACGTCAATGGGAGTTTGTTTTGGCACCAAAATCAACGGGACTTTCCAAAATGTCGTA
ACAACTCCGCCCCATTGACGCAAATGGGCGGTAGGCGTGTACGGTGGGAGGTCTATATAAGCAGAGCTGG
TTTAGTGAACCGTCAGATCAGATCTTTGTCGATCCTACCATCCACTCGACACACCCGCCAGCGGCCGC
